Addgene plasmid #54407: LI E-F nos-T c2
Depositing lab: Martin Parniske. Depositing organization: Ludwig-Maximilians-Universitaet Muenchen (LMU). Publication: A modular plasmid assembly kit for multigene expression, gene silencing and silencing rescue in plants. Binder A, Lambert J, Morbitzer R, Popp C, Ott T, Lahaye T, Parniske M. PLoS One. 2014 Feb 13;9(2):e88218. doi: 10.1371/journal.pone.0088218. eCollection 2014. PubMed 24551083.
Backbone
  Vector backbone: pUC57(Gent)
  Backbone manufacturer: Parniske lab
  Vector type: cloning vector
Growth in bacteria
  Bacterial resistance: Gentamicin, 10 μg/mL
  Growth temperature: 37°C
  Growth strain: DH5alpha
  Copy number: High Copy
Gene/Insert
  Gene/Insert name: Nopaline synthase terminator
  Species: Synthetic
  Cloning method: Unknown
  Sequencing primers: 5′ M13-F20; 3′ M13Rev
Terms and licenses: Academic/Nonprofit Terms; Industry Terms: Not Available to Industry
How to cite: LI E-F nos-T c2 was a gift from Martin Parniske (Addgene plasmid # 54407 ; http://n2t.net/addgene:54407 ; RRID:Addgene_54407)
