[The description below was written by a language model from this plasmid's Addgene catalogue record and pLannotate feature annotations shown in this document.]
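Description:
LI E-F nos-T c2 is a small (about 2.7 kb) bacterial cloning vector built on pUC57(Gent), a gentamicin-resistant derivative of pUC57. It belongs to a modular plasmid assembly kit designed for multigene expression, gene silencing and silencing rescue in plants. It replicates in E. coli from a high-copy ColE1/pUC-type origin. Selection is by gentamicin, conferred by the aacC1 aminoglycoside acetyltransferase gene, which the annotation places downstream of a class 1 integron Pc promoter and spanning the numbering origin of the circular sequence. Short remnants of rop, the pBR322 bom region and lacI are also annotated; these are backbone leftovers rather than functional elements.

The payload is a single part: the nopaline synthase (NOS) terminator and polyadenylation signal, roughly 250 bp and listed as synthetic. It sits within the lacZα/lac promoter–operator region of the pUC cloning site, where only a fragment of lacZα remains, and it can be sequenced with standard M13 forward and reverse primers. The NOS terminator is widely used to end transcription and direct polyadenylation of transgenes in plant cells.

The plasmid contains no promoter or coding sequence intended for plant expression, so it serves as a donor of a terminator module rather than as an expression construct. The "LI" and "E-F" elements of the name suggest a level I building block occupying a defined position in the kit's assembly order. However, the record does not state the cloning method, the flanking restriction sites or overhangs, or the meaning of the "c2" designation. Its expected use is to supply the terminator when transcriptional units are assembled into higher-order plant constructs.
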