Features (pLannotate 1.2.2; 11 found; start..end, strand, type, name):
    502..537     +  CDS            rop (fragment): Rop protein, which maintains plasmids at low copy number; rop
    639..738     +  misc_feature   bom (fragment): basis of mobility region from pBR322
    744..901     -  CDS            lacZα (fragment): LacZα fragment of β-galactosidase; lacZ fragment
    947..1199    +  terminator     NOS terminator: nopaline synthase terminator and poly(A) signal
   1294..1310    -  protein_bind   lac operator: The lac repressor binds to the lac operator to inhibit transcription in E. coli. This inhibition can be relieved by adding lactose or isopropyl-β-D-thiogalactopyranoside (IPTG). lac repressor encoded by lacI
   1318..1348    -  promoter       lac promoter: promoter for the E. coli lac operon
   1363..1384    -  protein_bind   CAP binding site: CAP binding activates transcription in the presence of cAMP. E. coli catabolite activator protein
   1397..1489    -  CDS            lacI (fragment): lac repressor; lacI; The lac repressor binds to the lac operator to inhibit transcription in E. coli. This inhibition can be relieved by adding lactose or isopropyl-β-D-thiogalactopyranoside (IPTG).
   1672..2260    -  rep_origin     ori: high-copy-number ColE1/pMB1/pBR322/pUC origin of replication
   2375..2403    +  promoter       Pc promoter: intI1 (promoter lies within the coding sequence); class 1 integron promoter
   2592..385     +  CDS            aacC1 (across the origin): AACC1_PSEAI - Experimental evidence at protein level: Swiss-Prot protein existence level 1. Responsible for gentamicin resistance and has a limited substrate range. From Pseudomonas aeruginosa.
>Addgene plasmid #54407 | LI E-F nos-T c2 | depositor full sequence | sequence record 84627 | Full Sequence
TGAGTTCGGCGACGTAGCCACCTACTCCCAACATCAGCCGGACTCCGATTACCTCGGGAACTTGCTCCGT
AGTAAGACATTCATCGCGCTTGCTGCCTTCGACCAAGAAGCGGTTGTTGGCGCTCTCGCGGCTTACGTTC
TGCCCAGGTTTGAGCAGCCGCGTAGTGAGATCTATATCTATGATCTCGCAGTCTCCGGCGAGCACCGGAG
GCAGGGCATTGCCACCGCGCTCATCAATCTCCTCAAGCATGAGGCCAACGCGCTTGGTGCTTATGTGATC
TACGTGCAAGCAGATTACGGTGACGATCCCGCAGTGGCTCTCTATACAAAGTTGGGCATACGGGAAGAAG
TGATGCACTTTGATATCGACCCAAGTACCGCCACCTAACAATTCGTTCAAGCCGAGATCGGCTTCCCGGC
CGCGGAGTTGTTCGGTAAATTGTCACAACGCCGCTCATGACATTAACCTATAAAAATAGGCGTATCACGA
GGCCCTTTTGTCTCGCGCGTTTCGGTGATGACGGTGAAAACCTCTGACACATGCAGCTCCCGGAGAAGGT
CACAGCTTGTCTGTAAGCGGATGCCGGGAGCAGACAAGCCCGTCAGGGCGCGTCAGCGGGTGTTGGCGGG
TGTCGGGGCTGGCTTAACTATGCGGCATCAGAGCAGATTGTACTGAGAGTGCACCATATGCGGTGTGAAA
TACCGCACAGATGCGTAAGGAGAAAATACCGCATCAGGCGCCATTCGCCATTCAGGCTGCGCAACTGTTG
GGAAGGGCGATCGGTGCGGGCCTCTTCGCTATTACGCCAGCTGGCGAAAGGGGGATGTGCTGCAAGGCGA
TTAAGTTGGGTAACGCCAGGGTTTTCCCAGTCACGACGTTGTAAAACGACGGCCAGTGAATTCGAGCTCG
GTACCTCGCGAATGCATCTAGATGGGGTCTCTAATCGATCGTTCAAACATTTGGCAATAAAGTTTCTTAA
GATTGAATCCTGTTGCCGGTCTTGCGATGATTATCATATAATTTCTGTTGAATTACGTTAAGCATGTAAT
AATTAACATGTAATGCATGACGTTATTTATGAGATGGGTTTTTATGATTAGAGTCCCGCAATTATACATT
TAATACGCGATAGAAAACAAAATATAGCGCGCAAACTAGGATAAATTATCGCGCGCGGTGTCATCTATGT
TACTAGATCTGAGTGAGACCCCATCGGATCCCGGGCCCGTCGACTGCAGAGGCCTGCATGCAAGCTTGGC
GTAATCATGGTCATAGCTGTTTCCTGTGTGAAATTGTTATCCGCTCACAATTCCACACAACATACGAGCC
GGAAGCATAAAGTGTAAAGCCTGGGGTGCCTAATGAGTGAGCTAACTCACATTAATTGCGTTGCGCTCAC
TGCCCGCTTTCCAGTCGGGAAACCTGTCGTGCCAGCTGCATTAATGAATCGGCCAACGCGCGGGGAGAGG
CGGTTTGCGTATTGGGCGCTCTTCCGCTTCCTCGCTCACTGACTCGCTGCGCTCGGTCGTTCGGCTGCGG
CGAGCGGTATCAGCTCACTCAAAGGCGGTAATACGGTTATCCACAGAATCAGGGGATAACGCAGGAAAGA
ACATGTGAGCAAAAGGCCAGCAAAAGGCCAGGAACCGTAAAAAGGCCGCGTTGCTGGCGTTTTTCCATAG
GCTCCGCCCCCCTGACGAGCATCACAAAAATCGACGCTCAAGTCAGAGGTGGCGAAACCCGACAGGACTA
TAAAGATACCAGGCGTTTCCCCCTGGAAGCTCCCTCGTGCGCTCTCCTGTTCCGACCCTGCCGCTTACCG
GATACCTGTCCGCCTTTCTCCCTTCGGGAAGCGTGGCGCTTTCTCATAGCTCACGCTGTAGGTATCTCAG
TTCGGTGTAGGTCGTTCGCTCCAAGCTGGGCTGTGTGCACGAACCCCCCGTTCAGCCCGACCGCTGCGCC
TTATCCGGTAACTATCGTCTTGAGTCCAACCCGGTAAGACACGACTTATCGCCACTGGCAGCAGCCACTG
GTAACAGGATTAGCAGAGCGAGGTATGTAGGCGGTGCTACAGAGTTCTTGAAGTGGTGGCCTAACTACGG
CTACACTAGAAGAACAGTATTTGGTATCTGCGCTCTGCTGAAGCCAGTTACCTTCGGAAAAAGAGTTGGT
AGCTCTTGATCCGGCAAACAAACCACCGCTGGTAGCGGTGGTTTTTTTGTTTGCAAGCAGCAGATTACGC
GCAGAAAAAAAGGATCTCAAGAAGATCCTTTGATCTTTTCTACGGGGTCTGACGCTCAGTGGAACGAAAA
CTCACGTTAAGGGATTTTGGTCATGAGGCGCACACCGTGGAAACGGATGAAGGCACGAACCCAGTTGACA
TAAGCCTGTTCGGTTCGTAAACTGTAATGCAAGTAGCGTATGCGCTCACGCAACTGGTCCAGAACCTTGA
CCGAACGCAGCGGTGGTAACGGCGCAGTGGCGGTTTTCATGGCTTGTTATGACTGTTTTTTTGTACAGTC
TATGCCTCGGGCATCCAAGCAGCAAGCGCGTTACGCCGTGGGTCGATGTTTGATGTTATGGAGCAGCAAC
GATGTTACGCAGCAGCAACGATGTTACGCAGCAGGGCAGTCGCCCTAAAACAAAGTTAGGTGGCTCAAGT
ATGGGCATCATTCGCACATGTAGGCTCGGCCCTGACCAAGTCAAATCCATGCGGGCTGCTCTTGATCTTT
TCGGTCG
