>Addgene plasmid #54407 | LI E-F nos-T c2 | addgene partial sequence | sequence record 87606 | M13pUC-Fwd 5'-CCCAGTCACGACGTTGTAAAACG-3'
AGCTCGGTACCTCGCGAATGCATCTAGATGGGGTCTCTAATCGATCGTTCAAACATTTGGCAATAAAGTT
TCTTAAGATTGAATCCTGTTGCCGGTCTTGCGATGATTATCATATAATTTCTGTTGAATTACGTTAAGCA
TGTAATAATTAACATGTAATGCATGACGTTATTTATGAGATGGGTTTTTATGATTAGAGTCCCGCAATTA
TACATTTAATACGCGATAGAAAACAAAATATAGCGCGCAAACTAGGATAAATTATCGCGCGCGGTGTCAT
CTATGTTACTAGATCTGAGTGAGACCCCATCGGATCCCGGGCCCGTCGACTGCAGAGGCCTGCATGCAAG
CTTGGCGTAATCATGGTCATAGCTGTTTCCTGTGTGAAATTGTTATCCGCTCACAATTCCACACAACATA
CGAGCCGGAAGCATAAAGTGTAAAGCCTGGGGTGCCTAATGAGTGAGCTAACTCACATTAATTGCGTTGC
GCTCACTGCCCGCTTTCCAGTCGGGAAACCTGTCGTGCCAGCTGCATTAATGAATCGGCCAACGCGCGGG
GAGAGGCGGTTTGCGTATTGGGCGCTCTTCCGCTTCCTCGCTCACTGACTCGCTGCGCTCGGTCGTTCGG
CTGCGGCGAGCGGTATCAGCTCACTCAAAGGCGGTAATACGGTTATCCACAGAATCAGGGGATAACGCAG
GAAAGAACATGTGAGCAAAAGGCCAGCAAAAGGCCAGGAACCGTAAAAAGGCCGCGTTGCTGGCGTTTTT
CCATAGGCTCCGCCCCCCTGACGAGCATCACAAAAATCGACGCTCAAGTCAGAGGTGGCGAAACCCGACA
GGACTATAAAGATACCAGGCGTTTCCCCCTGGAAGCTCCCTCGTGCGCTCTCCTGTTCCGACCCTGCCGC
TTACCGGATACCTGTCCGCCTTTCTCCCTTCGGGAAGCGTGGCGCTTTCTCATAGCTCACGCTGTAGGTA
TCTCAGTTCGGTGTAGGTCGTTCGCTCCAAGCTGGGCTGTGTGCACGAACCCCCCGTTCAGCCCGACCGC
TGC
