>Addgene plasmid #54407 | LI E-F nos-T c2 | addgene partial sequence | sequence record 87607 | M13pUC-Rev 5'-AGCGGATAACAATTTCACACAGG-3'
GCTTGCATGCAGGCCTCTGCAGTCGACGGGCCCGGGATCCGATGGGGTCTCACTCAGATCTAGTAACATA
GATGACACCGCGCGCGATAATTTATCCTAGTTTGCGCGCTATATTTTGTTTTCTATCGCGTATTAAATGT
ATAATTGCGGGACTCTAATCATAAAAACCCATCTCATAAATAACGTCATGCATTACATGTTAATTATTAC
ATGCTTAACGTAATTCAACAGAAATTATATGATAATCATCGCAAGACCGGCAACAGGATTCAATCTTAAG
AAACTTTATTGCCAAATGTTTGAACGATCGATTAGAGACCCCATCTAGATGCATTCGCGAGGTACCGAGC
TCGAATTCACTGGCCGTCGTTTTACAACGTCGTGACTGGGAAAACCCTGGCGTTACCCAACTTAATCGCC
TTGCAGCACATCCCCCTTTCGCCAGCTGGCGTAATAGCGAAGAGGCCCGCACCGATCGCCCTTCCCAACA
GTTGCGCAGCCTGAATGGCGAATGGCGCCTGATGCGGTATTTTCTCCTTACGCATCTGTGCGGTATTTCA
CACCGCATATGGTGCACTCTCAGTACAATCTGCTCTGATGCCGCATAGTTAAGCCAGCCCCGACACCCGC
CAACACCCGCTGACGCGCCCTGACGGGCTTGTCTGCTCCCGGCATCCGCTTACAGACAAGCTGTGACCTT
CTCCGGGAGCTGCATGTGTCAGAGGTTTTCACCGTCATCACCGAAACGCGCGAGACAAAAGGGCCTCGTG
ATACGCCTATTTTTATAGGTTAATGTCATGAGCGGCGTTGTGACAATTTACCGAACAACTCCGCGGCCGG
GAAGCCGATCTCGGCTTGAACGAATTGTTAGGTGGCGGTACTTGGGTCGATATCAAAGTGCATCACTTCT
TCCCGTATGCCCAACTTTGTATAGAGAGCCACTGCGGG
